Addgene plasmid #41265: TAL3091
Depositing lab: Keith Joung. Depositing organization: Massachusetts General Hospital. Publication: Targeted gene disruption in somatic zebrafish cells using engineered TALENs. Sander JD, Cade L, Khayter C, Reyon D, Peterson RT, Joung JK, Yeh JR. Nat Biotechnol. 2011 Aug 5;29(8):697-8. doi: 10.1038/nbt.1934. PubMed 21822241.
Backbone
  Vector backbone: JDS70
  Backbone manufacturer: Addgene plasmid #32285
  Backbone size w/o insert (bp): 6447
  Vector type: Mammalian Expression ; T7
Growth in bacteria
  Bacterial resistance: Ampicillin, 100 μg/mL
  Growth temperature: 37°C
  Growth strain: XL1 Blue
  Copy number: High Copy
Gene/Insert
  Gene/Insert name: ZebrafishCommunity-gna13b-Right (alt name: gna13b)
  Species: D. rerio (zebrafish)
  Insert size (bp): 1640
  Entrez Gene: gna13b (a.k.a. Gna13, fj64c01, wu:fj64c01)
  Promoter: CMV
  Tag / fusion protein: 3X Flag (N terminal on backbone); WT FOKI (C terminal on backbone)
  Cloning method: Restriction Enzyme; 5′ cloning site N/A (destroyed during cloning); 3′ cloning site N/A (destroyed during cloning)
  Sequencing primers: 5′ CMV-F; 3′ BGH-rev
Terms and licenses: Academic/Nonprofit Terms; Industry Terms: Not Available to Industry
Depositor comments: Target binding site: TCGAGAAAACAGTTTGGA It is strongly recommended that users perform a diagnostic digest to verify this plasmid prior to use. For example, a double digest of the plasmid with BamHI and KpnI should result in two bands at 2.3kb and 5.8kb.
How to cite: TAL3091 was a gift from Keith Joung (Addgene plasmid # 41265 ; http://n2t.net/addgene:41265 ; RRID:Addgene_41265)
