[The description below was written by a language model from this plasmid's Addgene catalogue record.]
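Description:
TAL3091 is a TALEN expression plasmid built on the JDS70 backbone, a roughly 6.4 kb mammalian expression vector that also carries a T7 promoter. It is propagated in E. coli as a high-copy plasmid under ampicillin selection. The approximately 1.6 kb insert, named ZebrafishCommunity-gna13b-Right, is an engineered TAL effector repeat array designed to recognise a specific binding site in the zebrafish (Danio rerio) gna13b gene. It is not the gna13b coding sequence itself. The array was inserted by restriction cloning, and both junction sites were destroyed in the process.

The backbone supplies the rest of the nuclease. An N-terminal 3X Flag tag sits upstream of the repeat array for detection of the protein, and a wild-type FokI cleavage domain is fused at the C terminus. Because FokI must dimerise to cut DNA, this "Right" monomer is meant to be used with a matching "Left" TALEN that binds the opposite strand nearby, so that the two FokI domains meet over the intervening spacer and make a double-strand break. Error-prone repair of that break can produce insertions or deletions that disrupt the gene. The CMV promoter drives expression in transfected mammalian cells. The T7 designation indicates that the open reading frame can also be transcribed in vitro to make mRNA, a route commonly used for delivery into zebrafish embryos. The associated work concerns targeted gene disruption in somatic zebrafish cells, and this construct belongs to a set of TALENs aimed at zebrafish genes. No feature table is provided, so details such as the polyadenylation signal and the origin of replication are not explicitly recorded.
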