>Addgene plasmid #41265 | TAL3091 | depositor partial sequence | sequence record 54904 | TAL3091 sequence 2430 bps
TCTAGAGCTAGCACCATGGACTACAAAGACCATGACGGTGATTATAAAGATCATGACATCGATTACAAGG
ATGACGATGACAAGATGGCCCCCAAGAAGAAGAGGAAGGTGGGCATTCACCGCGGGGTACCTATGGTGGA
CTTGAGGACACTCGGTTATTCGCAACAGCAACAGGAGAAAATCAAGCCTAAGGTCAGGAGCACCGTCGCG
CAACACCACGAGGCGCTTGTGGGGCATGGCTTCACTCATGCGCATATTGTCGCGCTTTCACAGCACCCTG
CGGCGCTTGGGACGGTGGCTGTCAAATACCAAGATATGATTGCGGCCCTGCCCGAAGCCACGCACGAGGC
AATTGTAGGGGTCGGTAAACAGTGGTCGGGAGCGCGAGCACTTGAGGCGCTGCTGACTGTGGCGGGTGAG
CTTAGGGGGCCTCCGCTCCAGCTCGACACCGGGCAGCTGCTGAAGATCGCGAAGAGAGGGGGAGTAACAG
CGGTAGAGGCAGTGCACGCCTGGCGCAATGCGCTCACCGGGGCCCCCTTGAACCTGACCCCAGACCAGGT
AGTCGCAATCGCGTCACATGACGGGGGAAAGCAAGCCCTGGAAACCGTGCAAAGGTTGTTGCCGGTCCTT
TGTCAAGACCACGGCCTTACACCGGAGCAAGTCGTGGCCATTGCAAATAATAACGGTGGCAAACAGGCTC
TTGAGACGGTTCAGAGACTTCTCCCAGTTCTCTGTCAAGCCCACGGGCTGACTCCCGATCAAGTTGTAGC
GATTGCGTCGAACATTGGAGGGAAACAAGCATTGGAGACTGTCCAACGGCTCCTTCCCGTGTTGTGTCAA
GCCCACGGTTTGACGCCTGCACAAGTGGTCGCCATCGCCAACAACAACGGCGGTAAGCAGGCGCTGGAAA
CAGTACAGCGCCTGCTGCCTGTACTGTGCCAGGATCATGGACTGACCCCAGACCAGGTAGTCGCAATCGC
GTCGAACATTGGGGGAAAGCAAGCCCTGGAAACCGTGCAAAGGTTGTTGCCGGTCCTTTGTCAAGACCAC
GGCCTTACACCGGAGCAAGTCGTGGCCATTGCAAGCAACATCGGTGGCAAACAGGCTCTTGAGACGGTTC
AGAGACTTCTCCCAGTTCTCTGTCAAGCCCACGGGCTGACTCCCGATCAAGTTGTAGCGATTGCGTCGAA
CATTGGAGGGAAACAAGCATTGGAGACTGTCCAACGGCTCCTTCCCGTGTTGTGTCAAGCCCACGGTTTG
ACGCCTGCACAAGTGGTCGCCATCGCCTCCAATATTGGCGGTAAGCAGGCGCTGGAAACAGTACAGCGCC
TGCTGCCTGTACTGTGCCAGGATCATGGACTGACCCCAGACCAGGTAGTCGCAATCGCGTCACATGACGG
GGGAAAGCAAGCCCTGGAAACCGTGCAAAGGTTGTTGCCGGTCCTTTGTCAAGACCACGGCCTTACACCG
GAGCAAGTCGTGGCCATTGCAAGCAACATCGGTGGCAAACAGGCTCTTGAGACGGTTCAGAGACTTCTCC
CAGTTCTCTGTCAAGCCCACGGGCTGACTCCCGATCAAGTTGTAGCGATTGCGAATAACAATGGAGGGAA
ACAAGCATTGGAGACTGTCCAACGGCTCCTTCCCGTGTTGTGTCAAGCCCACGGTTTGACGCCTGCACAA
GTGGTCGCCATCGCCTCGAATGGCGGCGGTAAGCAGGCGCTGGAAACAGTACAGCGCCTGCTGCCTGTAC
TGTGCCAGGATCATGGACTGACCCCAGACCAGGTAGTCGCAATCGCGTCAAACGGAGGGGGAAAGCAAGC
CCTGGAAACCGTGCAAAGGTTGTTGCCGGTCCTTTGTCAAGACCACGGCCTTACACCGGAGCAAGTCGTG
GCCATTGCAAGCAATGGGGGTGGCAAACAGGCTCTTGAGACGGTTCAGAGACTTCTCCCAGTTCTCTGTC
AAGCCCACGGGCTGACTCCCGATCAAGTTGTAGCGATTGCGAATAACAATGGAGGGAAACAAGCATTGGA
GACTGTCCAACGGCTCCTTCCCGTGTTGTGTCAAGCCCACGGTTTGACGCCTGCACAAGTGGTCGCCATC
GCCAACAACAACGGCGGTAAGCAGGCGCTGGAAACAGTACAGCGCCTGCTGCCTGTACTGTGCCAGGATC
ATGGACTGACACCCGAACAGGTGGTCGCCATTGCTTCTAACATCGGAGGACGGCCAGCCTTGGAGTCCAT
CGTAGCCCAATTGTCCAGGCCCGATCCCGCGTTGGCTGCGTTAACGAATGACCATCTGGTGGCGTTGGCA
TGTCTTGGTGGACGACCCGCGCTCGATGCAGTCAAAAAGGGTCTGCCTCATGCTCCCGCATTGATCAAAA
GAACCAACCGGCGGATTCCCGAGAGAACTTCCCATCGAGTCGCGGGATCC
