>Addgene plasmid #41265 | TAL3091 | addgene partial sequence | sequence record 56076 | JDS-TALEN-F 5'-TAGGGGTCGGTAAACAGTGG-3'
GTGGCGGGTGAGCTTAGGGGGCCTCCGCTCCAGCTCGACACCGGGCAGCTGCTGAAGATCGCGAAGAGAG
GGGGAGTAACAGCGGTAGAGGCAGTGCACGCCTGGCGCAATGCGCTCACCGGGGCCCCCTTGAACCTGAC
CCCAGACCAGGTAGTCGCAATCGCGTCACATGACGGGGGAAAGCAAGCCCTGGAAACCGTGCAAAGGTTG
TTGCCGGTCCTTTGTCAAGACCACGGCCTTACACCGGAGCAAGTCGTGGCCATTGCAAATAATAACGGTG
GCAAACAGGCTCTTGAGACGGTTCAGAGACTTCTCCCAGTTCTCTGTCAAGCCCACGGGCTGACTCCCGA
TCAAGTTGTAGCGATTGCGTCGAACATTGGAGGGAAACAAGCATTGGAGACTGTCCAACGGCTCCTTCCC
GTGTTGTGTCAAGCCCACGGTTTGACGCCTGCACAAGTGGTCGCCATCGCCAACAACAACGGCGGTAAGC
AGGCGCTGGAAACAGTACAGCGCCTGCTGCCTGTACTGTGCCAGGATCATGGACTGACCCCAGACCAGGT
AGTCGCAATCGCGTCGAACATTGGGGGAAAGCAAGCCCTGGAAACCGTGCAAAGGTTGTTGCCGGTCCTT
TGTCAAGACCACGGCCTTACACCGGAGCAAGTCGTGGCCATTGCAAGCAACATCGGTGGCAAACAGGCTC
TTGAGACGGTTCAGAGACTTCTCCCAGTTCTCTGTCAAGCCCACGGGCTGACTCCCGATCAAGTTGTAGC
GATTGCGTCGAACATTGGAGGGAAACAAGCATTGGAGACTGTCCAACGGCTCCTTCCCGTGTTGTGTCAA
GCCCACGG
